>Addgene plasmid #211820 | pEJS1983 Lenti-dead_GFP_ABE reporter-BlastR | addgene full sequence | sequence record 418439 | Addgene NGS Result
GGGTCTCTCTGGTTAGACCAGATCTGAGCCTGGGAGCTCTCTGGCTAACTAGGGAACCCACTGCTTAAGC
CTCAATAAAGCTTGCCTTGAGTGCTTCAAGTAGTGTGTGCCCGTCTGTTGTGTGACTCTGGTAACTAGAG
ATCCCTCAGACCCTTTTAGTCAGTGTGGAAAATCTCTAGCAGTGGCGCCCGAACAGGGACTTGAAAGCGA
AAGGGAAACCAGAGGAGCTCTCTCGACGCAGGACTCGGCTTGCTGAAGCGCGCACGGCAAGAGGCGAGGG
GCGGCGACTGGTGAGTACGCCAAAAATTTTGACTAGCGGAGGCTAGAAGGAGAGAGATGGGTGCGAGAGC
GTCAGTATTAAGCGGGGGAGAATTAGATCGCGATGGGAAAAAATTCGGTTAAGGCCAGGGGGAAAGAAAA
AATATAAATTAAAACATATAGTATGGGCAAGCAGGGAGCTAGAACGATTCGCAGTTAATCCTGGCCTGTT
AGAAACATCAGAAGGCTGTAGACAAATACTGGGACAGCTACAACCATCCCTTCAGACAGGATCAGAAGAA
CTTAGATCATTATATAATACAGTAGCAACCCTCTATTGTGTGCATCAAAGGATAGAGATAAAAGACACCA
AGGAAGCTTTAGACAAGATAGAGGAAGAGCAAAACAAAAGTAAGACCACCGCACAGCAAGCGGCCGCTGA
TCTTCAGACCTGGAGGAGGAGATATGAGGGACAATTGGAGAAGTGAATTATATAAATATAAAGTAGTAAA
AATTGAACCATTAGGAGTAGCACCCACCAAGGCAAAGAGAAGAGTGGTGCAGAGAGAAAAAAGAGCAGTG
GGAATAGGAGCTTTGTTCCTTGGGTTCTTGGGAGCAGCAGGAAGCACTATGGGCGCAGCGTCAATGACGC
TGACGGTACAGGCCAGACAATTATTGTCTGGTATAGTGCAGCAGCAGAACAATTTGCTGAGGGCTATTGA
GGCGCAACAGCATCTGTTGCAACTCACAGTCTGGGGCATCAAGCAGCTCCAGGCAAGAATCCTGGCTGTG
GAAAGATACCTAAAGGATCAACAGCTCCTGGGGATTTGGGGTTGCTCTGGAAAACTCATTTGCACCACTG
CTGTGCCTTGGAATGCTAGTTGGAGTAATAAATCTCTGGAACAGATTTGGAATCACACGACCTGGATGGA
GTGGGACAGAGAAATTAACAATTACACAAGCTTAATACACTCCTTAATTGAAGAATCGCAAAACCAGCAA
GAAAAGAATGAACAAGAATTATTGGAATTAGATAAATGGGCAAGTTTGTGGAATTGGTTTAACATAACAA
ATTGGCTGTGGTATATAAAATTATTCATAATGATAGTAGGAGGCTTGGTAGGTTTAAGAATAGTTTTTGC
TGTACTTTCTATAGTGAATAGAGTTAGGCAGGGATATTCACCATTATCGTTTCAGACCCACCTCCCAACC
CCGAGGGGACCCGACAGGCCCGAAGGAATAGAAGAAGAAGGTGGAGAGAGAGACAGAGACAGATCCATTC
GATTAGTGAACGGATCGGCACTGCGTGCGCCAATTCTGCAGACAAATGGCAGTATTCATCCACAATTTTA
AAAGAAAAGGGGGGATTGGGGGGTACAGTGCAGGGGAAAGAATAGTAGACATAATAGCAACAGACATACA
AACTAAAGAATTACAAAAACAAATTACAAAAATTCAAAATTTTCGGGTTTATTACAGGGACAGCAGAGAT
CCAGTTTGGTTAATTAGGCTAGCCGCGTTGACATTGATTATTGACTAGTTATTAATAGTAATCAATTACG
GGGTCATTAGTTCATAGCCCATATATGGAGTTCCGCGTTACATAACTTACGGTAAATGGCCCGCCTGGCT
GACCGCCCAACGACCCCCGCCCATTGACGTCAATAATGACGTATGTTCCCATAGTAACGCCAATAGGGAC
TTTCCATTGACGTCAATGGGTGGAGTATTTACGGTAAACTGCCCACTTGGCAGTACATCAAGTGTATCAT
ATGCCAAGTACGCCCCCTATTGACGTCAATGACGGTAAATGGCCCGCCTGGCATTATGCCCAGTACATGA
CCTTATGGGACTTTCCTACTTGGCAGTACATCTACGTATTAGTCATCGCTATTACCATGGTGATGCGGTT
TTGGCAGTACATCAATGGGCGTGGATAGCGGTTTGACTCACGGGGATTTCCAAGTCTCCACCCCATTGAC
GTCAATGGGAGTTTGTTTTGGCACCAAAATCAACGGGACTTTCCAAAATGTCGTAACAACTCCGCCCCAT
TGACGCAAATGGGCGGTAGGCGTGTACGGTGGGAGGTCTATATAAGCAGAGCTGGTTTAGTGAACCGTCA
GATCCGCTAGAGATCCGCGGCCGCTAATACGACTCACTATAGGGAGAGCCGCCACCATGGTGAGCAAGGG
CGAGGAGCTGTTCACCGGGGTGGTGCCCATCCTGGTCGAGCTGGACGGCGACGTAAACGGCCACAAGTTC
AGCGTGTCCGGCGAGGGCGAGGGCGATGCCACCTACGGCAAGCTGACCCTGAAGTTCATCTGCACCACCG
GCAAGCTGCCCGTGCCCTGGCCCACCCTCGTGACCACCCTGACCTACGGCGTGCAGTGCTTCAGCCGCTA
CCCCGACCACATGAAGTAGCACGACTTCTTCAAGTCCGCCATGCCCGAAGGCTACGTCCAGGAGCGCACC
ATCTTCTTCAAGGACGACGGCAACTACAAGACCCGCGCCGAGGTGAAGTTCGAGGGCGACACCCTGGTGA
ACCGCATCGAGCTGAAGGGCATCGACTTCAAGGAGGACGGCAACATCCTGGGGCACAAGCTGGAGTACAA
CTACAACAGCCACAACGTCTATATCATGGCCGACAAGCAGAAGAACGGCATCAAGGTGAACTTCAAGATC
CACCACAACATCGAGGACGGCAGCGTGCAGCTCGCCGACCACTACCAGCAGAACACCCCCATCGGCGACG
GCCCCGTGCTGCTGCCCGACAACCACTACCTGAGCACCCAGTCCGCCCTGAGCAAAGACCCCAACGAGAA
GCGCGATCACATGGTCCTGCTGGAGTTCGTGACCGCCGCCGGGATCACTCTCGGCATGGACGAGCTGTAC
AAGTAAACCGGTCATCATCACCATCACCATTGAGTTTAAACCCGCTGATCAGCCTCGACTGTGCCTTCTA
GTTGCCAGCCATCTGTTGTTTGCCCCTCCCCCGTGCCTTCCTTGACCCTGGAAGGTGCCACTCCCACTGT
CCTTTCCTAATAAAATGAGGAAATTGCATCGCATTGTCTGAGTAGGTGTCATTCTATTCTGGGGGGTGGG
GTGGGGCAGGACAGCAAGGGGGAGGATTGGGAAGACAATAGCAGGCATGCTGGGGATGCGGTGGGCTCTA
TGGCTTCTGAGGCGGAAAGAACCAGCTGGGGCTCGATACCGTCGACCTCTAGCTAGAGCTTGGCGTAATC
ATGGTCATAGCTGTTTCCTGTGTGAAATTGTTATCCGCTCACAATTCCACACAACATACGAGCCGGAAGC
ATAAAGTGTAAAGCCTAGGGTGCCTAATGAGTGAGCTAACTCACATTAATTGCGTTGCGCTCACTGCCCG
CTTTCCAGTCGGGAAACCTGTCGTGCCAGCTGCATTAATGAATCGGCCAACGCGCGGGGAGAGGCGGTTT
GCGTATTGGGCGCTACAGACATGATAAGATACATTGATGAGTTTGGACAAACCACAACTAGAATGCAGTG
AAAAAAATGCTTTATTTGTGAAATTTGTGATGCTATTGCTTTATTTGTAACCATTATAAGCTGCAATAAA
CAAGTTGGGGTGGGCGAAGAACTCCAGCATGAGATCCCCGCGCTGGAGGATCATCCAGCCGGCGTCCCGG
AAAACGATTCCGAAGCCCAACCTTTCATAGAAGGCGGCGGTGGAATCGAAATCTCGTAGCACGTGTCAGT
CCTGCTCCTCGGCCACGAAGTGCTTAGCCCTCCCACACATAACCAGAGGGCAGCAATTCACGAATCCCAA
CTGCCGTCGGCTGTCCATCACTGTCCTTCACTATGGCTTTGATCCCAGGATGCAGATCGAGAAGCACCTG
TCGGCACCGTCCGCAGGGGCTCAAGATGCCCCTGTTCTCATTTCCGATCGCGACGATACAAGTCAGGTTG
CCAGCTGCCGCAGCAGCAGCAGTGCCCAGCACCACGAGTTCTGCACAAGGTCCCCCAGTAAAATGATATA
CATTGACACCAGTGAAGATGCGGCCGTCGCTAGAGAGAGCTGCGCTGGCGACGCTGTAGTCTTCAGAGAT
GGGGATGCTGTTGATTGTAGCCGTTGCTCTTTCAATGAGGGTGGATTCTTCTTGAGACAAAGGCTTGGCC
ATGGTTTAGTTCCTCACCTTGTCGTATTATACTATGCCGATATACTATGCCGATGATTAATTGTCAACAC
GTGCTGATCAGATCCGAAAATGGATATACAAGCTCCCGGGAGCTTTTTGCAAAAGCCTAGGCCTCCAAAA
AAGCCTCCTCACTACTTCTGGAATAGCTCAGAGGCAGAGGCGGCCTCGGCCTCTGCATAAATAAAAAAAA
TTAGTCAGCCATGGGGCGGAGAATGGGCGGAACTGGGCGGAGTTAGGGGCGGGATGGGCGGAGTTAGGGG
CGGGACTATGGTTGCTGACTAATTGAGATGCATGCTTTGCATACTTCTGCCTGCTGGGGAGCCTGGGGAC
TTTCCACACCTGGTTGCTGACTAATTGAGATGCATGCTTTGCATACTTCTGCCTGCTGGGGAGCCTGGGG
ACTTTCCACACCCTAACTGACACACATTCCACAGAATTCAAATTCGATATCAAGCTTATCGGTAATCAAC
CTCTGGATTACAAAATTTGTGAAAGATTGACTGGTATTCTTAACTATGTTGCTCCTTTTACGCTATGTGG
ATACGCTGCTTTAATGCCTTTGTATCATGCTATTGCTTCCCGTATGGCTTTCATTTTCTCCTCCTTGTAT
AAATCCTGGTTGCTGTCTCTTTATGAGGAGTTGTGGCCCGTTGTCAGGCAACGTGGCGTGGTGTGCACTG
TGTTTGCTGACGCAACCCCCACTGGTTGGGGCATTGCCACCACCTGTCAGCTCCTTTCCGGGACTTTCGC
TTTCCCCCTCCCTATTGCCACGGCGGAACTCATCGCCGCCTGCCTTGCCCGCTGCTGGACAGGGGCTCGG
CTGTTGGGCACTGACAATTCCGTGGTGTTGTCGGGGAAATCATCGTCCTTTCCTTGGCTGCTCGCCTGTG
TTGCCACCTGGATTCTGCGCGGGACGTCCTTCTGCTACGTCCCTTCGGCCCTCAATCCAGCGGACCTTCC
TTCCCGCGGCCTGCTGCCGGCTCTGCGGCCTCTTCCGCGTCTTCGCCTTCGCCCTCAGACGAGTCGGATC
TCCCTTTGGGCCGCCTCCCCGCATCGATACCGTCGACCTCGAGACCTAGAAAAACATGGAGCAATCACAA
GTAGCAATACAGCAGCTACCAATGCTGATTGTGCCTGGCTAGAAGCACAAGAGGAGGAGGAGGTGGGTTT
TCCAGTCACACCTCAGGTACCTTTAAGACCAATGACTTACAAGGCAGCTGTAGATCTTAGCCACTTTTTA
AAAGAAAAGGGGGGACTGGAAGGGCTAATTCACTCCCAACGAAGACAAGATATCCTTGATCTGTGGATCT
ACCACACACAAGGCTACTTCCCTGATTGGCAGAACTACACACCAGGGCCAGGGATCAGATATCCACTGAC
CTTTGGATGGTGCTACAAGCTAGTACCAGTTGAGCAAGAGAAGGTAGAAGAAGCCAATGAAGGAGAGAAC
ACCCGCTTGTTACACCCTGTGAGCCTGCATGGGATGGATGACCCGGAGAGAGAAGTATTAGAGTGGAGGT
TTGACAGCCGCCTAGCATTTCATCACATGGCCCGAGAGCTGCATCCGGACTGTACTGGGTCTCTCTGGTT
AGACCAGATCTGAGCCTGGGAGCTCTCTGGCTAACTAGGGAACCCACTGCTTAAGCCTCAATAAAGCTTG
CCTTGAGTGCTTCAAGTAGTGTGTGCCCGTCTGTTGTGTGACTCTGGTAACTAGAGATCCCTCAGACCCT
TTTAGTCAGTGTGGAAAATCTCTAGCAGGGCCCGTTTAAACCCGCTGATCAGCCTCGACTGTGCCTTCTA
GTTGCCAGCCATCTGTTGTTTGCCCCTCCCCCGTGCCTTCCTTGACCCTGGAAGGTGCCACTCCCACTGT
CCTTTCCTAATAAAATGAGGAAATTGCATCGCATTGTCTGAGTAGGTGTCATTCTATTCTGGGGGGTGGG
GTGGGGCAGGACAGCAAGGGGGAGGATTGGGAAGACAATAGCAGGCATGCTGGGGATGCGGTGGGCTCTA
TGGCTTCTGAGGCGGAAAGAACCAGCTGGGGCTCTAGGGGGTATCCCC
[124 nt withheld, positions 6489-6612]
C
[91 nt withheld, positions 6614-6704]
A
[49 nt withheld, positions 6706-6754]
CCTTTGACGTTGGAGTCCACGTTCTTT
[37 nt withheld, positions 6782-6818]
ACCCTATCTCGGTCTATTCTTTTGATTTATAAGGGATTTTGCCGATTTCGGCCTATTGGTTAAAAAATGA
GCTGATTTAACAAAAATTTAACGCGAATTAATTCTGTGGAATGTGTGTCAGTTAGGGTGTGGAAAGTCCC
CAGGCTCCCCAGCAGGCAGAAGTATGCAAAGCATGCATCTCAATTAGTCAGCAACCAGGTGTGGAAAGTC
CCCAGGCTCCCCAGCAGGCAGAAGTATGCAAAGCATGCATCTCAATTAGTCAGCAACCATAGTCCCGCCC
CTAACTCCGCCCAGTTCCGCCCATTCTCCGCCCCATGGCTGACTAATTTTTTTTATTTATGCAGAGGCCG
AGGCCGCCTCTGCCTCTGAGCTATTCCAGAAGTAGTGAGGAGGCTTTTTTGGAGGCCTAGGCTTTTGCAA
AAAGCTCCCGGGAGCTTGTATATCCATTTTCGGATCTGATCAGCACGTGTTGACAATTAATCATCGGCAT
AGTATATCGGCATAGTATAATACGACAAGGTGAGGAACTAAACCATGGCCAAGTTGACCAGTGCCGTTCC
GGTGCTCACCGCGCGCGACGTCGCCGGAGCGGTCGAGTTCTGGACCGACCGGCTCGGGTTCTCCCGGGAC
TTCGTGGAGGACGACTTCGCCGGTGTGGTCCGGGACGACGTGACCCTGTTCATCAGCGCGGTCCAGGACC
AGGTGGTGCCGGACAACACCCTGGCCTGGGTGTGGGTGCGCGGCCTGGACGAGCTGTACGCCGAGTGGTC
GGAGGTCGTGTCCACGAACTTCCGGGACGCCTCCGGGCCGGCCATGACCGAGATCGGCGAGCAGCCGTGG
GGGCGGGAGTTCGCCCTGCGCGACCCGGCCGGCAACTGCGTGCACTTCGTGGCCGAGGAGCAGGACTGAC
ACGTGCTACGAGATTTCGATTCCACCGCCGCCTTCTATGAAAGGTTGGGCTTCGGAATCGTTTTCCGGGA
CGCCGGCTGGATGATCCTCCAGCGCGGGGATCTCATGCTGGAGTTCTTCGCCCACCCCAACTTGTTTATT
GCAGCTTATAATGGTTACAAATAAAGCAATAGCATCACAAATTTCACAAATAAAGCATTTTTTTCACTGC
ATTCTAGTTGTGGTTTGTCCAAACTCATCAATGTATCTTATCATGTCTGTATACCGTCGACCTCTAGCTA
GAGCTTGGCGTAATCATGGTCATAGCTGTTTCCTGTGTGAAATTGTTATCCGCTCACAATTCCACACAAC
ATACGAGCCGGAAGCATAAAGTGTAAAGCCTGGGGTGCCTAATGAGTGAGCTAACTCACATTAATTGCGT
TGCGCTCACTGCCCGCTTTCCAGTCGGGAAACCTGTCGTGCCAGCTGCATTAATGAATCGGCCAACGCGC
GGGGAGAGGCGGTTTGCGTATTGGGCGCTCTTCCGCTTCCTCGCTCACTGACTCGCTGCGCTCGGTCGTT
CGGCTGCGGCGAGCGGTATCAGCTCACTCAAAGGCGGTAATACGGTTATCCACAGAATCAGGGGATAACG
CAGGAAAGAACATGTGAGCAAAAGGCCAGCAAAAGGCCAGGAACCGTAAAAAGGCCGCGTTGCTGGCGTT
TTTCCATAGGCTCCGCCCCCCTGACGAGCATCACAAAAATCGACGCTCAAGTCAGAGGTGGCGAAACCCG
ACAGGACTATAAAGATACCAGGCGTTTCCCCCTGGAAGCTCCCTCGTGCGCTCTCCTGTTCCGACCCTGC
CGCTTACCGGATACCTGTCCGCCTTTCTCCCTTCGGGAAGCGTGGCGCTTTCTCATAGCTCACGCTGTAG
GTATCTCAGTTCGGTGTAGGTCGTTCGCTCCAAGCTGGGCTGTGTGCACGAACCCCCCGTTCAGCCCGAC
CGCTGCGCCTTATCCGGTAACTATCGTCTTGAGTCCAACCCGGTAAGACACGACTTATCGCCACTGGCAG
CAGCCACTGGTAACAGGATTAGCAGAGCGAGGTATGTAGGCGGTGCTACAGAGTTCTTGAAGTGGTGGCC
TAACTACGGCTACACTAGAAGAACAGTATTTGGTATCTGCGCTCTGCTGAAGCCAGTTACCTTCGGAAAA
AGAGTTGGTAGCTCTTGATCCGGCAAACAAACCACCGCTGGTAGCGGTGGTTTTTTTGTTTGCAAGCAGC
AGATTACGCGCAGAAAAAAAGGATCTCAAGAAGATCCTTTGATCTTTTCTACGGGGTCTGACGCTCAGTG
GAACGAAAACTCACGTTAAGGGATTTTGGTCATGAGATTATCAAAAAGGATCTTCACCTAGATCCTTTTA
AATTAAAAATGAAGTTTTAAATCAATCTAAAGTATATATGAGTAAACTTGGTCTGACAGTTACCAATGCT
TAATCAGTGAGGCACCTATCTCAGCGATCTGTCTATTTCGTTCATCCATAGTTGCCTGACTCCCCGTCGT
GTAGATAACTACGATACGGGAGGGCTTACCATCTGGCCCCAGTGCTGCAATGATACCGCGAGACCCACGC
TCACCGGCTCCAGATTTATCAGCAATAAACCAGCCAGCCGGAAGGGCCGAGCGCAGAAGTGGTCCTGCAA
CTTTATCCGCCTCCATCCAGTCTATTAATTGTTGCCGGGAAGCTAGAGTAAGTAGTTCGCCAGTTAATAG
TTTGCGCAACGTTGTTGCCATTGCTACAGGCATCGTGGTGTCACGCTCGTCGTTTGGTATGGCTTCATTC
AGCTCCGGTTCCCAACGATCAAGGCGAGTTACATGATCCCCCATGTTGTGCAAAAAAGCGGTTAGCTCCT
TCGGTCCTCCGATCGTTGTCAGAAGTAAGTTGGCCGCAGTGTTATCACTCATGGTTATGGCAGCACTGCA
TAATTCTCTTACTGTCATGCCATCCGTAAGATGCTTTTCTGTGACTGGTGAGTACTCAACCAAGTCATTC
TGAGAATAGTGTATGCGGCGACCGAGTTGCTCTTGCCCGGCGTCAATACGGGATAATACCGCGCCACATA
GCAGAACTTTAAAAGTGCTCATCATTGGAAAACGTTCTTCGGGGCGAAAACTCTCAAGGATCTTACCGCT
GTTGAGATCCAGTTCGATGTAACCCACTCGTGCACCCAACTGATCTTCAGCATCTTTTACTTTCACCAGC
GTTTCTGGGTGAGCAAAAACAGGAAGGCAAAATGCCGCAAAAAAGGGAATAAGGGCGACACGGAAATGTT
GAATACTCATACTCTTCCTTTTTCAATATTATTGAAGCATTTATCAGGGTTATTGTCTCATGAGCGGATA
CATATTTGAATGTATTTAGAAAAATAAACAAATAGGGGTTCCGCGCACATTTCCCCGAAAAGTGCCACCT
GACGTCGACGGATCGGGAGATCTCCCGATCCCCTATGGTGCACTCTCAGTACAATCTGCTCTGATGCCGC
ATAGTTAAGCCAGTATCTGCTCCCTGCTTGTGTGTTGGAGGTCGCTGAGTAGTGCGCGAGCAAAATTTAA
GCTACAACAAGGCAAGGCTTGACCGACAATTGCATGAAGAATCTGCTTAGGGTTAGGCGTTTTGCGCTGC
TTCGCGATGTACGGGCCAGATATACGCGTTGACATTGATTATTGACTAGTTATTAATAGTAATCAATTAC
GGGGTCATTAGTTCATAGCCCATATATGGAGTTCCGCGTTACATAACTTACGGTAAATGGCCCGCCTGGC
TGACCGCCCAACGACCCCCGCCCATTGACGTCAATAATGACGTATGTTCCCATAGTAACGCCAATAGGGA
CTTTCCATTGACGTCAATGGGTGGAGTATTTACGGTAAACTGCCCACTTGGCAGTACATCAAGTGTATCA
TATGCCAAGTACGCCCCCTATTGACGTCAATGACGGTAAATGGCCCGCCTGGCATTATGCCCAGTACATG
ACCTTATGGGACTTTCCTACTTGGCAGTACATCTACGTATTAGTCATCGCTATTACCATGGTGATGCGGT
TTTGGCAGTACATCAATGGGCGTGGATAGCGGTTTGACTCACGGGGATTTCCAAGTCTCCACCCCATTGA
CGTCAATGGGAGTTTGTTTTGGCACCAAAATCAACGGGACTTTCCAAAATGTCGTAACAACTCCGCCCCA
TTGACGCAAATGGGCGGTAGGCGTGTACGGTGGGAGGTCTATATAAGCAGCGCGTTTTGCCTGTACT
Features (pLannotate 1.2.2; 46 found; start..end, strand, type, name):
      1..181     +  LTR            5' LTR (truncated): truncated 5' long terminal repeat (LTR) from HIV-1
    228..353     +  misc_feature   HIV-1 Ψ: packaging signal of human immunodeficiency virus type 1
    337..700     +  CDS            HIV-1 gag (fragment): gag protein from human immunodeficiency virus 1; gag
    846..1079    +  misc_feature   RRE: The Rev response element (RRE) of HIV-1 allows for Rev-dependent mRNA export from the nucleus to the cytoplasm.
   1456..1556    +  CDS            Rev (fragment): human immunodeficiency virus 1 (HIV-1) Rev protein; rev; enhances nuclear export of unspliced and incompletely spliced viral mRNAs
   1606..1723    +  misc_feature   cPPT/CTS: central polypurine tract and central termination sequence of HIV-1
   1780..2159    +  enhancer       CMV enhancer: human cytomegalovirus immediate early enhancer
   2160..2363    +  promoter       CMV promoter: human cytomegalovirus (CMV) immediate early promoter
   2405..2423    +  promoter       T7 promoter: promoter for bacteriophage T7 RNA polymerase
   2437..3156    +  CDS            EGFP: the original enhanced GFP (Yang et al., 1996) mammalian codon-optimized
   3209..3433    +  polyA_signal   bGH poly(A) signal: bovine growth hormone polyadenylation signal
   3437..3458    +  promoter       SV40 promoter (fragment): SV40 enhancer and early promoter
   3526..3548    -  protein_bind   lac operator (fragment): The lac repressor binds to the lac operator to inhibit transcription in E. coli. This inhibition can be relieved by adding lactose or isopropyl-β-D-thiogalactopyranoside (IPTG). lac repressor encoded by lacI
   3552..3582    -  promoter       lac promoter: promoter for the E. coli lac operon
   3597..3618    -  protein_bind   CAP binding site: CAP binding activates transcription in the presence of cAMP. E. coli catabolite activator protein
   3631..3723    -  CDS            lacI (fragment): lac repressor; lacI; The lac repressor binds to the lac operator to inhibit transcription in E. coli. This inhibition can be relieved by adding lactose or isopropyl-β-D-thiogalactopyranoside (IPTG).
   3735..3856    -  polyA_signal   SV40 poly(A) signal: SV40 polyadenylation signal
   3851..3976    -  CDS            ble (fragment): BLE_KLEPN - Experimental evidence at protein level: Swiss-Prot protein existence level 1. Binding protein with a strong affinity to the bleomycin family of antibiotics. Binds to CL990; an antimitotic-antibiotic compound. From Klebsiella pneumoniae.
   3986..4013    -  CDS            BleoR (fragment): antibiotic-binding protein; Sh ble from Streptoalloteichus hindustanus; confers resistance to bleomycin, phleomycin, and Zeocin™
   4014..4412    -  CDS            BSD: blasticidin S deaminase; Aspergillus terreus BSD; confers resistance to blasticidin
   4431..4478    -  promoter       EM7 promoter: synthetic bacterial promoter&nbsp
   4526..4855    -  promoter       SV40 promoter: SV40 enhancer and early promoter
   4871..4891    +  misc_feature   MCS (fragment): pBluescript multiple cloning site
   4894..5482    +  misc_feature   WPRE: woodchuck hepatitis virus posttranscriptional regulatory element
   5419..6000    +  CDS            nef (fragment): NEF_HV1H2 - Experimental evidence at protein level: Swiss-Prot protein existence level 1. Extracellular Nef protein targets CD4(+) T-lymphocytes for apoptosis by interacting with CXCR4 surface receptors. From Human immunodeficiency virus type 1 group M subtype B (isolate HXB2) (HIV-1).
   6007..6187    +  LTR            5' LTR (truncated): truncated 5' long terminal repeat (LTR) from HIV-1
   6219..6443    +  polyA_signal   bGH poly(A) signal: bovine growth hormone polyadenylation signal
   6447..6468    +  promoter       SV40 promoter (fragment): SV40 enhancer and early promoter
   6489..6917    +  rep_origin     f1 ori (sequence partly withheld): f1 bacteriophage origin of replication; arrow indicates direction of (+) strand synthesis
   6944..7015    +  promoter       SV40 promoter (fragment): SV40 enhancer and early promoter
   7016..7087    +  promoter       SV40 promoter (fragment): SV40 enhancer and early promoter
   7091..7225    +  rep_origin     SV40 ori: SV40 origin of replication
   7287..7334    +  promoter       EM7 promoter: synthetic bacterial promoter&nbsp
   7353..7727    +  CDS            BleoR: antibiotic-binding protein; Sh ble from Streptoalloteichus hindustanus; confers resistance to bleomycin, phleomycin, and Zeocin™
   7737..7862    +  CDS            ble (fragment): BLE_KLEPN - Experimental evidence at protein level: Swiss-Prot protein existence level 1. Binding protein with a strong affinity to the bleomycin family of antibiotics. Binds to CL990; an antimitotic-antibiotic compound. From Klebsiella pneumoniae.
   7857..7978    +  polyA_signal   SV40 poly(A) signal: SV40 polyadenylation signal
   8049..8071    -  protein_bind   lac operator (fragment): The lac repressor binds to the lac operator to inhibit transcription in E. coli. This inhibition can be relieved by adding lactose or isopropyl-β-D-thiogalactopyranoside (IPTG). lac repressor encoded by lacI
   8075..8105    -  promoter       lac promoter: promoter for the E. coli lac operon
   8120..8141    -  protein_bind   CAP binding site: CAP binding activates transcription in the presence of cAMP. E. coli catabolite activator protein
   8154..8246    -  CDS            lacI (fragment): lac repressor; lacI; The lac repressor binds to the lac operator to inhibit transcription in E. coli. This inhibition can be relieved by adding lactose or isopropyl-β-D-thiogalactopyranoside (IPTG).
   8429..9017    -  rep_origin     ori: high-copy-number ColE1/pMB1/pBR322/pUC origin of replication
   9188..10048   -  CDS            AmpR: β-lactamase; bla; confers resistance to ampicillin, carbenicillin, and related antibiotics
  10049..10153   -  promoter       AmpR promoter: bla
  10212..10264   -  misc_feature   bom (fragment): basis of mobility region from pBR322
  10419..10798   +  enhancer       CMV enhancer: human cytomegalovirus immediate early enhancer
  10799..10998   +  promoter       CMV promoter: human cytomegalovirus (CMV) immediate early promoter
