[The description below was written by a language model from this plasmid's Addgene catalogue record and pLannotate feature annotations shown in this document.]
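Description:
pEJS1983 Lenti-dead_GFP_ABE reporter-BlastR is an HIV-1-derived lentiviral transfer plasmid of about 11 kb, built to install a fluorescent reporter of adenine base editing into mammalian cells. It is maintained in E. coli through a high-copy ColE1/pUC-type origin with ampicillin resistance. The backbone also carries an f1 origin, an SV40 origin and an EM7-driven bleomycin/Zeocin resistance cassette outside the viral region. A CMV enhancer/promoter sits immediately upstream of the truncated 5' LTR, an arrangement that usually drives transcription of the viral genomic RNA in packaging cells. The transfer region includes the Ψ packaging signal with a partial gag sequence, the RRE for Rev-dependent nuclear export, the cPPT/CTS, a WPRE and a downstream truncated LTR followed by a bGH polyadenylation signal.

The synthetic insert of roughly 3 kb, introduced by Gibson assembly, comprises two expression units. In the forward orientation, a CMV enhancer/promoter drives an EGFP-type coding sequence followed by a bGH poly(A) signal. The catalogue describes this as a "dead" GFP, meaning a non-fluorescent variant intended to regain fluorescence after an A-to-G conversion by an adenine base editor. The record does not state the specific inactivating change or the guide target site. In the opposite orientation, an SV40 early promoter (with EM7) drives blasticidin S deaminase with an SV40 poly(A) signal, allowing blasticidin selection of transduced cells. The vector is suited to generating stable reporter cell lines in which GFP recovery indicates adenine base editing activity. The associated work concerns chemically modified CRISPR RNAs and AAV co-delivery for genome editing.
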