Addgene plasmid #211820: pEJS1983 Lenti-dead_GFP_ABE reporter-BlastR
Purpose: Lentiviral vector expressing a dead GFP adenine base editing reporter
Depositing lab: Erik Sontheimer. Depositing organization: University of Massachusetts, Worcester. Publication: Self-delivering, chemically modified CRISPR RNAs for AAV co-delivery and genome editing in vivo. Zhang H, Kelly K, Lee J, Echeverria D, Cooper D, Panwala R, Amrani N, Chen Z, Gaston N, Wagh A, Newby GA, Xie J, Liu DR, Gao G, Wolfe SA, Khvorova A, Watts JK, Sontheimer EJ. Nucleic Acids Res. 2023 Nov 30:gkad1125. doi: 10.1093/nar/gkad1125. PubMed 38033325.
Backbone
  Vector backbone: lentiviral backbone
  Backbone size w/o insert (bp): 7934
  Total vector size (bp): 11015
  Vector type: Mammalian Expression, Lentiviral
  Selectable markers: Blasticidin
Growth in bacteria
  Bacterial resistance: Ampicillin, 100 μg/mL
  Growth temperature: 30°C
  Growth strain: NEB Stable
  Copy number: Unknown
Gene/Insert
  Gene/Insert name: dead GFP reporter
  Species: Synthetic
  Insert size (bp): 3076
  Promoter: CMV promoter and SV40 promoter
  Cloning method: Gibson Cloning
  Sequencing primers: 5′ gcgttgacattgattattgactag; 3′ ctgtggaatgtgtgtcagtta
Terms and licenses: Academic/Nonprofit Terms; Industry Terms: Not Available to Industry
Depositor comments: Please visit https://doi.org/10.1101/2023.03.20.533459 for bioRxiv preprint.
How to cite: pEJS1983 Lenti-dead_GFP_ABE reporter-BlastR was a gift from Erik Sontheimer (Addgene plasmid # 211820 ; http://n2t.net/addgene:211820 ; RRID:Addgene_211820)
